Addgene plasmid #17264: pCGLex
Purpose: (Empty Backbone)
Depositing lab: Stuart Schreiber. Depositing organization: Harvard University. Publication: A yeast genetic system for selecting small molecule inhibitors of protein-protein interactions in nanodroplets. Huang J, Schreiber SL. Proc Natl Acad Sci U S A. 1997 Dec 9. 94(25):13396-401. 10.1073/pnas.94.25.13396 PubMed 9391035.
Backbone
  Vector backbone: pPC86
  Backbone size (bp): 6160
  Vector type: Yeast Expression
  Selectable markers: TRP1
Growth in bacteria
  Bacterial resistance: Ampicillin, 100 μg/mL
  Growth temperature: 37°C
  Growth strain: DH5alpha
  Copy number: High Copy
Gene/Insert
  Gene/Insert name: None
  Tag / fusion protein: LexA (N terminal on backbone)
  Cloning method: Restriction Enzyme; 5′ cloning site EcoRI (not destroyed); 3′ cloning site SacII (not destroyed)
  Sequencing primers: 5′ CGTCAGCAGAGCTTCACCATTG
Terms and licenses: Academic/Nonprofit Terms; Industry Terms: Not Available to Industry
Depositor comments: ref for pPC86: Chevray, P. M. & Nathans, D. (1992) Proc. Natl. Acad. Sci. USA 89, 5789-5793; ref for pEG202: Golemis, E. A., Gyuris, J. & Brent, R. (1996) in Current Protocols in Molecular Biology, eds. Ausubel, F. M., Brent, R., Kingston, R., Moore, D., Seidman, J., Smith, J. A. & Struhl, K. (Wiley, New York), p. 20.1.
How to cite: pCGLex was a gift from Stuart Schreiber (Addgene plasmid # 17264 ; http://n2t.net/addgene:17264 ; RRID:Addgene_17264)
