[The description below was written by a language model from this plasmid's Addgene catalogue record.]
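Description:
pCGLex is an empty yeast expression backbone built on pPC86, a two-hybrid vector of about 6.2 kb, and designed for making N-terminal LexA fusion proteins. It is a shuttle plasmid. In E. coli it is maintained at high copy under ampicillin selection, and in Saccharomyces cerevisiae it is selected through the TRP1 auxotrophic marker, which complements tryptophan auxotrophy in trp1 host strains. The record gives no feature table. It therefore does not state the promoter driving the fusion, the terminator, or the type of yeast replication origin.

No insert is present. A gene of interest is cloned by restriction digestion between an EcoRI site at the 5′ end and a SacII site at the 3′ end, both of which are preserved, so that the coding sequence lies downstream of LexA. LexA is the bacterial repressor whose DNA-binding activity is widely used as the "bait" module in yeast two-hybrid systems, where it tethers a fused protein to LexA operator sites upstream of reporter genes. The depositor comments cite both pPC86 and pEG202, a standard LexA bait vector. This suggests that the LexA portion came from pEG202 and was placed in the pPC86 framework, although the record does not say so explicitly.

The associated publication describes a yeast genetic system for selecting small-molecule inhibitors of protein–protein interactions in nanodroplets. That work fits the use of pCGLex to express LexA-fused interaction partners in two-hybrid or reverse two-hybrid style assays.
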