>Addgene plasmid #17264 | pCGLex | addgene partial sequence | sequence record 23237 | 17264 with LexA
TTCGCAACGGCGACTGGCTGGAATTCAGATCTACTAGTGCGGCCGCTAAGTAAGTAAGACGTCGAGCTCT
AAGTAAGTAACGGCCGCCACCGCGGTGGAGCTTTGGACTTCTTCGCCAGAGGTTTGGTCAAGTCTCCAAT
CAAGGTTGTCGGCTTGTCTACCTTGCCAGAAATTTACGAAAAGATGGAAAAGGGTCAAATCGTTGGTAGA
TACGTTGTTGACACTTCTAAATAAGCGAATTTCTTATGATTTATGATTTTTATTATTAAATAAGTTATAA
AAAAAATAAGTGTATACAAATTTTAAAGTGACTCTTAGGTTTTAAAACGAAAATTCTTATTCTTGAGTAA
CTCTTTCCTGTAGGTCAGGTTGCTTTCTCAGGTATAGCATGAGGTCGCTCTTATTGACCACACCTCTACC
GGCATGCCGAGCAAATGCCTGCAAATCGCTCCCCATTTCACCCAATTGTAGATATGCTAACTCCAGCAAT
GAGTTGATGAATCTCGGTGTGTATTTTATGTCCTCAGAGGACAACACCTGTTGTAATCGTTCTTCCACAC
GGATCCCAATTCGCCCTATAGTGAGTCGTATTACAATTCACTGGCCGTCGTTTTACAACGTCGTGACTGG
GAAAACCCTGGCGTTACCCAACTTAATCGCCTTGCAGCACATCCCCTTTTCGCCAGCTGGNGTAATAGCG
AAGAGGCCCGCACCGATCGCCCTTCCCAACAGTTGCGCA
